Addgene plasmid #162663: pLJM1-zeo-2xStrep-UL52
Purpose: Lentiviral vector for stable expression of N-terminal 2xStrep-tagged UL52 in mammalian cells
Depositing lab: Britt Glaunsinger. Depositing organization: University of California, Berkeley. Publication: A pentameric protein ring with novel architecture is required for herpesviral packaging. Didychuk AL, Gates SN, Gardner MR, Strong LM, Martin A, Glaunsinger BA. Elife. 2021 Feb 8;10. pii: 62261. doi: 10.7554/eLife.62261. PubMed 33554858.
Backbone
  Vector backbone: pLJM1
  Backbone size w/o insert (bp): 7034
  Total vector size (bp): 9137
  Vector type: Mammalian Expression, Lentiviral
  Selectable markers: Zeocin
Growth in bacteria
  Bacterial resistance: Ampicillin, 100 μg/mL
  Growth temperature: 37°C
  Growth strain: NEB Stable
  Copy number: High Copy
Gene/Insert
  Gene/Insert name: UL52
  Species: HCMV (HHV-5)
  Insert size (bp): 2103
  Promoter: CMV
  Tag / fusion protein: N-terminal 2xStrep-Tag II (N terminal on insert)
  Cloning method: Ligation Independent Cloning
  Sequencing primers: 5′ CGCAAATGGGCGGTAGGCGTG; 3′ ggatctctgctgtccctgtaataaacc
Terms and licenses: Academic/Nonprofit Terms; Industry Terms: Not Available to Industry
How to cite: pLJM1-zeo-2xStrep-UL52 was a gift from Britt Glaunsinger (Addgene plasmid # 162663 ; http://n2t.net/addgene:162663 ; RRID:Addgene_162663)
