[The description below was written by a language model from this plasmid's Addgene catalogue record and pLannotate feature annotations shown in this document.]
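Description:
pLJM1-zeo-2xStrep-UL52 is a third-generation-style, self-inactivating HIV-1 lentiviral transfer plasmid of about 9.1 kb, built on the pLJM1 backbone, for stable expression of a tagged human cytomegalovirus (HHV-5) protein in mammalian cells. In bacteria it is maintained through a high-copy ColE1/pUC-type origin and selected with ampicillin via β-lactamase. The backbone also carries an f1 origin, an SV40 origin and poly(A) signal, and remnants of lac and phage-promoter cloning elements that play no role in the payload.

The viral genome is transcribed in packaging cells from a chimeric RSV promoter fused to a truncated 5' LTR, which makes it Tat-independent. It includes the Ψ packaging signal with a gag fragment, the Rev response element for nuclear export of unspliced RNA, a cPPT/CTS element and a ΔU3 3' LTR that inactivates the LTR promoter after integration. Within this frame, the CMV immediate-early enhancer/promoter drives UL52, a roughly 2.1 kb insert annotated as matching the HCMV Merlin strain protein. An N-terminal 2xStrep (Twin-Strep) tag allows affinity capture on Strep-Tactin; the annotation software recognised only part of the tag. In this construct the cPPT/CTS lies downstream of the UL52 cassette, followed by a human PGK promoter driving the Sh ble gene, which gives Zeocin selection of transduced cells. A residual U6 promoter fragment sits upstream of the CMV enhancer.

UL52 is annotated as contributing to capsid localisation and to cleavage and packaging of viral genomic DNA. The construct is therefore suited to making stable cell lines for purification or interaction studies of this protein in work on herpesviral packaging.
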