Features (pLannotate 1.2.2; 29 found; start..end, strand, type, name):
    131..334     +  promoter       CMV promoter: human cytomegalovirus (CMV) immediate early promoter
    373..396     +  CDS            Twin-Strep-tag (fragment): two Strep-Tag®II moieties connected by a linker for enhanced binding to Strep-Tactin®, an engineered form of streptavidin (Schmidt et al., 2013)
    467..2470    +  CDS            UL52: UL52_HCMVM - Protein inferred from homology: Swiss-Prot protein existence level 3. Plays a role in efficient localization of neo-synthesized capsids to nuclear replication compartments, thereby controlling cleavage and packaging of virus genomic DNA. From Human cytomegalovirus (strain Merlin) (HHV-5) (Human herpesvirus 5).
   2514..2631    +  misc_feature   cPPT/CTS: central polypurine tract and central termination sequence of HIV-1
   2680..3190    +  promoter       hPGK promoter: human phosphoglycerate kinase 1 promoter
   3199..3573    +  CDS            BleoR: antibiotic-binding protein; Sh ble from Streptoalloteichus hindustanus; confers resistance to bleomycin, phleomycin, and Zeocin™
   3566..3643    +  CDS            nef (fragment): NEF_HV1Z2 - Experimental evidence at protein level: Swiss-Prot protein existence level 1. Extracellular Nef protein targets CD4(+) T-lymphocytes for apoptosis by interacting with CXCR4 surface receptors. From Human immunodeficiency virus type 1 group M subtype D (isolate Z2/CDC-Z34) (HIV-1).
   3645..3878    +  LTR            3' LTR (ΔU3): self-inactivating 3' long terminal repeat (LTR) from HIV-1
   3950..4071    +  polyA_signal   SV40 poly(A) signal: SV40 polyadenylation signal
   4111..4246    +  rep_origin     SV40 ori: SV40 origin of replication
   4267..4285    -  promoter       T7 promoter: promoter for bacteriophage T7 RNA polymerase
   4293..4448    +  CDS            lacZα (fragment): LacZα fragment of β-galactosidase; lacZ fragment
   4453..4881    +  rep_origin     f1 ori (sequence partly withheld): f1 bacteriophage origin of replication; arrow indicates direction of (+) strand synthesis
   4934..5038    +  promoter       AmpR promoter: bla
   5039..5899    +  CDS            AmpR: β-lactamase; bla; confers resistance to ampicillin, carbenicillin, and related antibiotics
   6070..6658    +  rep_origin     ori: high-copy-number ColE1/pMB1/pBR322/pUC origin of replication
   6841..6933    +  CDS            lacI (fragment): lac repressor; lacI; The lac repressor binds to the lac operator to inhibit transcription in E. coli. This inhibition can be relieved by adding lactose or isopropyl-β-D-thiogalactopyranoside (IPTG).
   6946..6967    +  protein_bind   CAP binding site: CAP binding activates transcription in the presence of cAMP. E. coli catabolite activator protein
   6982..7012    +  promoter       lac promoter: promoter for the E. coli lac operon
   7020..7036    +  protein_bind   lac operator: The lac repressor binds to the lac operator to inhibit transcription in E. coli. This inhibition can be relieved by adding lactose or isopropyl-β-D-thiogalactopyranoside (IPTG). lac repressor encoded by lacI
   7081..7099    +  promoter       T3 promoter: promoter for bacteriophage T3 RNA polymerase
   7127..7353    +  promoter       RSV promoter: Rous sarcoma virus enhancer/promoter
   7354..7534    +  LTR            5' LTR (truncated): truncated 5' long terminal repeat (LTR) from HIV-1
   7581..7706    +  misc_feature   HIV-1 Ψ: packaging signal of human immunodeficiency virus type 1
   7690..8053    +  CDS            HIV-1 gag (fragment): gag protein from human immunodeficiency virus 1; gag
   8199..8432    +  misc_feature   RRE: The Rev response element (RRE) of HIV-1 allows for Rev-dependent mRNA export from the nucleus to the cytoplasm.
   8809..8909    +  CDS            Rev (fragment): human immunodeficiency virus 1 (HIV-1) Rev protein; rev; enhances nuclear export of unspliced and incompletely spliced viral mRNAs
   8959..5       +  promoter       U6 promoter (fragment) (across the origin): RNA polymerase III promoter for human U6 snRNA
   9133..130     +  enhancer       CMV enhancer (fragment) (across the origin): human cytomegalovirus immediate early enhancer; contains an 18-bp deletion relative to the standard CMV enhancer
>Addgene plasmid #162663 | pLJM1-zeo-2xStrep-UL52 | addgene full sequence | sequence record 320796 | Addgene NGS Result
TATGCCAAGTACGCCCCCTATTGACGTCAATGACGGTAAATGGCCCGCCTGGCATTATGCCCAGTACATG
ACCTTATGGGACTTTCCTACTTGGCAGTACATCTACGTATTAGTCATCGCTATTACCATGGTGATGCGGT
TTTGGCAGTACATCAATGGGCGTGGATAGCGGTTTGACTCACGGGGATTTCCAAGTCTCCACCCCATTGA
CGTCAATGGGAGTTTGTTTTGGCACCAAAATCAACGGGACTTTCCAAAATGTCGTAACAACTCCGCCCCA
TTGACGCAAATGGGCGGTAGGCGTGTACGGTGGGAGGTCTATATAAGCAGAGCTGGTTTAGTGAACCGTC
AGATCCGCTAGCGCTACCGGATGTGGAGCCACCCCCAGTTCGAGAAGGGCGGCGGCAGCGGCGGCGGCAG
CGGCGGCGGCAGCTGGAGCCACCCCCAGTTCGAGAAGGGGGCGGCCATGAATCCGAGTACCCACGTGAGC
AGTAACGGCCCAACGACTCCCCCTCACGGGCCCCACACCACGTTTCTTCCCCCGACCAGCCCGGCCCCGT
CCACCAGCTCCGTCGCCGCCGCTACCTTGTGCAGTCCGCAACGACAGGCCGTTTCACGTTACAGCGGCTG
GAGCACCGAGTACACCCAGTGGCACTCGGACTTGACAACTGAGCTGCTATGGCACGCGCACCCACGTCAA
GTACCTATGGACGAAGCGCTGGCCGCCGCGGCGGCCGCCTCATACCAGGTGAATCCTCAACACCCCGCCA
ACCGTTACCGTCATTACGAATTCCAGACGCTCAGTCTCGGCACCTCGGAGGTAGACGAACTGCTCAACTG
CTGTGCGGAAGAAACCACGTGCGGCGGCACGCAATCCACCGTACTCACCAATGCGACCAACACCACTAAC
TGCGGCGGAGCCGTCGCCGGCAGTAGCAACGCAGGACCCGCCGGCGCTTCGGCCGCCTGCGACCTAGATG
CAGAACTGGCCGGCCTCGAAACCTCGGCGGCCGACTTTGAACAACTGCGGCGACTGTGCGCGCCGCTGGC
CATCGACACACGCTGTAACCTATGCGCCATCATCAGCATCTGCCTCAAACAAGACTGCGACCAGAGCTGG
CTCCTCGAGTACAGCTTGCTGTGCTTCAAATGCAGTTACGCGCCCCGTGCGGCGCTCAGCACGCTCATCA
TCATGTCCGAGTTTACGCATCTGCTGCAGCAGCACTTTTCCGATCTGCGCATCGACGACCTGTTCCGACA
CCACGTTCTCACGGTCTTCGATTTCCACCTGCACTTCTTCATAAATCGTTGCTTTGAAAAACAAGTGGGC
GACGCGGTTGATAACGAGAATGTCACCCTGAACCATCTGGCCGTGGTGCGGGCCATGGTCATGGGCGAAG
ACACGGTGCCTTACAACAAGCCTCGGCGCCACCCGCAACAGAAGCAAAAAACCAACCCTTATCACGTCGA
AGTGCCGCAAGAACTGATCGACAACTTTCTAGAACACAGCTCACCTAGCCGCGACCGCTTCGTGCAGCTG
CTTTTCTATATGTGGGCCGGCACCGGCGTCATGAGCACCACGCCACTCACGGAACTCACGCACACTAAGT
TCGCGCGACTAGACGCGTTATCCACGACCTCGGAAAGAGAAGACGCAAGGATGATGATGGAAGAAGAGGA
AGATGAAGAAGGAGGAGAAAAAGGAGGAGACGATCCGGGCCGTCACAACGGCGGTGGCACCAGCGGGGGG
TTCAGCGAGAGCACGCTAAAAAAGAACGTGGGTCCCATTTACCTATGTCCCGTACCCGCCTTTTTTACCA
AGAACCAAACCAGTACCGTGTGTCTGCTGTGCGAACTCATGGCCTGCTCCTATTACGATAACGTCGTCCT
GCGCGAACTGTACCGTCGCGTCGTCTCGTACTGTCAGAACAATGTGAAGATGGTGGACCGCATTCAGCTG
GTATTGGCCGACCTGTTGCGCGAATGCACGTCGCCGCTCGGCGCGGCGCACGAGGACGTGGCGCGCTGTG
GACTCGAAGCGCCCACCTCGCCCGGAGGCGACTCGGACTATCACGGCCTGAGCGGCGTCGACGGCGCACT
GGCGCGACCCGACCCGGTATTTTGCCACGTCCTGCGTCAAGCGGGCGTCACGGGCATCTACAAGCACTTT
TTCTGTGACCCGCAGTGCGCCGGCAACATCCGCGTCACCAACGAGGCCGTGCTCTTCGGACGCCTGCACC
CCCACCACGTCCAGGAGGTGAAACTGGCCATCTGTCACGACAATTACTATATAAGTCGACTTCCGCGACG
TGTGTGGCTCTGCATCACACTCTTCAAGGCCTTTCAGATTACAAAACGCACCTACAAAGGCAAAGTGCAC
CTGGCGGACTTTATGCGCGATTTCACGCAGCTGTTGGAGAGTTGCGACATCAAGCTGGTGGACCCCACGT
ACGTGATAGACAAGTATGTCTAAAATTCTCGACCTCGAGACAAATGGCAGTATTCATCCACAATTTTAAA
AGAAAAGGGGGGATTGGGGGGTACAGTGCAGGGGAAAGAATAGTAGACATAATAGCAACAGACATACAAA
CTAAAGAATTACAAAAACAAATTACAAAAATTCAAAATTTTCGGGTTTATTACAGGGACAGCAGAGATCC
ACTTTGGCCGCGGCTCGAGGGGGTTGGGGTTGCGCCTTTTCCAAGGCAGCCCTGGGTTTGCGCAGGGACG
CGGCTGCTCTGGGCGTGGTTCCGGGAAACGCAGCGGCGCCGACCCTGGGTCTCGCACATTCTTCACGTCC
GTTCGCAGCGTCACCCGGATCTTCGCCGCTACCCTTGTGGGCCCCCCGGCGACGCTTCCTGCTCCGCCCC
TAAGTCGGGAAGGTTCCTTGCGGTTCGCGGCGTGCCGGACGTGACAAACGGAAGCCGCACGTCTCACTAG
TACCCTCGCAGACGGACAGCGCCAGGGAGCAATGGCAGCGCGCCGACCGCGATGGGCTGTGGCCAATAGC
GGCTGCTCAGCAGGGCGCGCCGAGAGCAGCGGCCGGGAAGGGGCGGTGCGGGAGGCGGGGTGTGGGGCGG
TAGTGTGGGCCCTGTTCCTGCCCGCGCGGTGTTCCGCATTCTGCAAGCCTCCGGAGCGCACGTCGGCAGT
CGGCTCCCTCGTTGACCGAATCACCGACCTCTCTCCCCAGGGGGATCCATGGCCAAGTTGACCAGTGCCG
TTCCGGTGCTCACCGCGCGCGACGTCGCCGGAGCGGTCGAGTTCTGGACCGACCGGCTCGGGTTCTCCCG
GGACTTCGTGGAGGACGACTTCGCCGGTGTGGTCCGGGACGACGTGACCCTGTTCATCAGCGCGGTCCAG
GACCAGGTGGTGCCGGACAACACCCTGGCCTGGGTGTGGGTGCGCGGCCTGGACGAGCTGTACGCCGAGT
GGTCGGAGGTCGTGTCCACGAACTTCCGGGACGCCTCCGGGCCGGCCATGACCGAGATCGGCGAGCAGCC
GTGGGGGCGGGAGTTCGCCCTGCGCGACCCGGCCGGCAACTGCGTGCACTTCGTGGCCGAGGAGCAGGAC
TGAGGTACCTTTAAGACCAATGACTTACAAGGCAGCTGTAGATCTTAGCCACTTTTTAAAAGAAAAGGGG
GGACTGGAAGGGCTAATTCACTCCCAACGAAGACAAGATCTGCTTTTTGCTTGTACTGGGTCTCTCTGGT
TAGACCAGATCTGAGCCTGGGAGCTCTCTGGCTAACTAGGGAACCCACTGCTTAAGCCTCAATAAAGCTT
GCCTTGAGTGCTTCAAGTAGTGTGTGCCCGTCTGTTGTGTGACTCTGGTAACTAGAGATCCCTCAGACCC
TTTTAGTCAGTGTGGAAAATCTCTAGCAGTAGTAGTTCATGTCATCTTATTATTCAGTATTTATAACTTG
CAAAGAAATGAATATCAGAGAGTGAGAGGAACTTGTTTATTGCAGCTTATAATGGTTACAAATAAAGCAA
TAGCATCACAAATTTCACAAATAAAGCATTTTTTTCACTGCATTCTAGTTGTGGTTTGTCCAAACTCATC
AATGTATCTTATCATGTCTGGCTCTAGCTATCCCGCCCCTAACTCCGCCCATCCCGCCCCTAACTCCGCC
CAGTTCCGCCCATTCTCCGCCCCATGGCTGACTAATTTTTTTTATTTATGCAGAGGCCGAGGCCGCCTCG
GCCTCTGAGCTATTCCAGAAGTAGTGAGGAGGCTTTTTTGGAGGCCTAGGGACGTACCCAATTCGCCCTA
TAGTGAGTCGTATTACGCGCGCTCACTGGCCGTCGTTTTACAACGTCGTGACTGGGAAAACCCTGGCGTT
ACCCAACTTAATCGCCTTGCAGCACATCCCCCTTTCGCCAGCTGGCGTAATAGCGAAGAGGCCCGCACCG
ATCGCCCTTCCCAACAGTTGCGCAGCCTGAATGGCGAATGGG
[124 nt withheld, positions 4453-4576]
C
[91 nt withheld, positions 4578-4668]
A
[49 nt withheld, positions 4670-4718]
CCTTTGACGTTGGAGTCCACGTTCTTT
[37 nt withheld, positions 4746-4782]
ACCCTATCTCGGTCTATTCTTTTGATTTATAAGGGATTTTGCCGATTTCGGCCTATTGGTTAAAAAATGA
GCTGATTTAACAAAAATTTAACGCGAATTTTAACAAAATATTAACGCTTACAATTTAGGTGGCACTTTTC
GGGGAAATGTGCGCGGAACCCCTATTTGTTTATTTTTCTAAATACATTCAAATATGTATCCGCTCATGAG
ACAATAACCCTGATAAATGCTTCAATAATATTGAAAAAGGAAGAGTATGAGTATTCAACATTTCCGTGTC
GCCCTTATTCCCTTTTTTGCGGCATTTTGCCTTCCTGTTTTTGCTCACCCAGAAACGCTGGTGAAAGTAA
AAGATGCTGAAGATCAGTTGGGTGCACGAGTGGGTTACATCGAACTGGATCTCAACAGCGGTAAGATCCT
TGAGAGTTTTCGCCCCGAAGAACGTTTTCCAATGATGAGCACTTTTAAAGTTCTGCTATGTGGCGCGGTA
TTATCCCGTATTGACGCCGGGCAAGAGCAACTCGGTCGCCGCATACACTATTCTCAGAATGACTTGGTTG
AGTACTCACCAGTCACAGAAAAGCATCTTACGGATGGCATGACAGTAAGAGAATTATGCAGTGCTGCCAT
AACCATGAGTGATAACACTGCGGCCAACTTACTTCTGACAACGATCGGAGGACCGAAGGAGCTAACCGCT
TTTTTGCACAACATGGGGGATCATGTAACTCGCCTTGATCGTTGGGAACCGGAGCTGAATGAAGCCATAC
CAAACGACGAGCGTGACACCACGATGCCTGTAGCAATGGCAACAACGTTGCGCAAACTATTAACTGGCGA
ACTACTTACTCTAGCTTCCCGGCAACAATTAATAGACTGGATGGAGGCGGATAAAGTTGCAGGACCACTT
CTGCGCTCGGCCCTTCCGGCTGGCTGGTTTATTGCTGATAAATCTGGAGCCGGTGAGCGTGGGTCTCGCG
GTATCATTGCAGCACTGGGGCCAGATGGTAAGCCCTCCCGTATCGTAGTTATCTACACGACGGGGAGTCA
GGCAACTATGGATGAACGAAATAGACAGATCGCTGAGATAGGTGCCTCACTGATTAAGCATTGGTAACTG
TCAGACCAAGTTTACTCATATATACTTTAGATTGATTTAAAACTTCATTTTTAATTTAAAAGGATCTAGG
TGAAGATCCTTTTTGATAATCTCATGACCAAAATCCCTTAACGTGAGTTTTCGTTCCACTGAGCGTCAGA
CCCCGTAGAAAAGATCAAAGGATCTTCTTGAGATCCTTTTTTTCTGCGCGTAATCTGCTGCTTGCAAACA
AAAAAACCACCGCTACCAGCGGTGGTTTGTTTGCCGGATCAAGAGCTACCAACTCTTTTTCCGAAGGTAA
CTGGCTTCAGCAGAGCGCAGATACCAAATACTGTTCTTCTAGTGTAGCCGTAGTTAGGCCACCACTTCAA
GAACTCTGTAGCACCGCCTACATACCTCGCTCTGCTAATCCTGTTACCAGTGGCTGCTGCCAGTGGCGAT
AAGTCGTGTCTTACCGGGTTGGACTCAAGACGATAGTTACCGGATAAGGCGCAGCGGTCGGGCTGAACGG
GGGGTTCGTGCACACAGCCCAGCTTGGAGCGAACGACCTACACCGAACTGAGATACCTACAGCGTGAGCT
ATGAGAAAGCGCCACGCTTCCCGAAGGGAGAAAGGCGGACAGGTATCCGGTAAGCGGCAGGGTCGGAACA
GGAGAGCGCACGAGGGAGCTTCCAGGGGGAAACGCCTGGTATCTTTATAGTCCTGTCGGGTTTCGCCACC
TCTGACTTGAGCGTCGATTTTTGTGATGCTCGTCAGGGGGGCGGAGCCTATGGAAAAACGCCAGCAACGC
GGCCTTTTTACGGTTCCTGGCCTTTTGCTGGCCTTTTGCTCACATGTTCTTTCCTGCGTTATCCCCTGAT
TCTGTGGATAACCGTATTACCGCCTTTGAGTGAGCTGATACCGCTCGCCGCAGCCGAACGACCGAGCGCA
GCGAGTCAGTGAGCGAGGAAGCGGAAGAGCGCCCAATACGCAAACCGCCTCTCCCCGCGCGTTGGCCGAT
TCATTAATGCAGCTGGCACGACAGGTTTCCCGACTGGAAAGCGGGCAGTGAGCGCAACGCAATTAATGTG
AGTTAGCTCACTCATTAGGCACCCCAGGCTTTACACTTTATGCTTCCGGCTCGTATGTTGTGTGGAATTG
TGAGCGGATAACAATTTCACACAGGAAACAGCTATGACCATGATTACGCCAAGCGCGCAATTAACCCTCA
CTAAAGGGAACAAAAGCTGGAGCTGCAAGCTTAATGTAGTCTTATGCAATACTCTTGTAGTCTTGCAACA
TGGTAACGATGAGTTAGCAACATGCCTTACAAGGAGAGAAAAAGCACCGTGCATGCCGATTGGTGGAAGT
AAGGTGGTACGATCGTGCCTTATTAGGAAGGCAACAGACGGGTCTGACATGGATTGGACGAACCACTGAA
TTGCCGCATTGCAGAGATATTGTATTTAAGTGCCTAGCTCGATACATAAACGGGTCTCTCTGGTTAGACC
AGATCTGAGCCTGGGAGCTCTCTGGCTAACTAGGGAACCCACTGCTTAAGCCTCAATAAAGCTTGCCTTG
AGTGCTTCAAGTAGTGTGTGCCCGTCTGTTGTGTGACTCTGGTAACTAGAGATCCCTCAGACCCTTTTAG
TCAGTGTGGAAAATCTCTAGCAGTGGCGCCCGAACAGGGACTTGAAAGCGAAAGGGAAACCAGAGGAGCT
CTCTCGACGCAGGACTCGGCTTGCTGAAGCGCGCACGGCAAGAGGCGAGGGGCGGCGACTGGTGAGTACG
CCAAAAATTTTGACTAGCGGAGGCTAGAAGGAGAGAGATGGGTGCGAGAGCGTCAGTATTAAGCGGGGGA
GAATTAGATCGCGATGGGAAAAAATTCGGTTAAGGCCAGGGGGAAAGAAAAAATATAAATTAAAACATAT
AGTATGGGCAAGCAGGGAGCTAGAACGATTCGCAGTTAATCCTGGCCTGTTAGAAACATCAGAAGGCTGT
AGACAAATACTGGGACAGCTACAACCATCCCTTCAGACAGGATCAGAAGAACTTAGATCATTATATAATA
CAGTAGCAACCCTCTATTGTGTGCATCAAAGGATAGAGATAAAAGACACCAAGGAAGCTTTAGACAAGAT
AGAGGAAGAGCAAAACAAAAGTAAGACCACCGCACAGCAAGCGGCCGCTGATCTTCAGACCTGGAGGAGG
AGATATGAGGGACAATTGGAGAAGTGAATTATATAAATATAAAGTAGTAAAAATTGAACCATTAGGAGTA
GCACCCACCAAGGCAAAGAGAAGAGTGGTGCAGAGAGAAAAAAGAGCAGTGGGAATAGGAGCTTTGTTCC
TTGGGTTCTTGGGAGCAGCAGGAAGCACTATGGGCGCAGCGTCAATGACGCTGACGGTACAGGCCAGACA
ATTATTGTCTGGTATAGTGCAGCAGCAGAACAATTTGCTGAGGGCTATTGAGGCGCAACAGCATCTGTTG
CAACTCACAGTCTGGGGCATCAAGCAGCTCCAGGCAAGAATCCTGGCTGTGGAAAGATACCTAAAGGATC
AACAGCTCCTGGGGATTTGGGGTTGCTCTGGAAAACTCATTTGCACCACTGCTGTGCCTTGGAATGCTAG
TTGGAGTAATAAATCTCTGGAACAGATTTGGAATCACACGACCTGGATGGAGTGGGACAGAGAAATTAAC
AATTACACAAGCTTAATACACTCCTTAATTGAAGAATCGCAAAACCAGCAAGAAAAGAATGAACAAGAAT
TATTGGAATTAGATAAATGGGCAAGTTTGTGGAATTGGTTTAACATAACAAATTGGCTGTGGTATATAAA
ATTATTCATAATGATAGTAGGAGGCTTGGTAGGTTTAAGAATAGTTTTTGCTGTACTTTCTATAGTGAAT
AGAGTTAGGCAGGGATATTCACCATTATCGTTTCAGACCCACCTCCCAACCCCGAGGGGACCCGACAGGC
CCGAAGGAATAGAAGAAGAAGGTGGAGAGAGAGACAGAGACAGATCCATTCGATTAGTGAACGGATCTCG
ACGGTATCGATCACGAGACTAGCCTCGAGCGGCCGCCCCCTTCACCGAGGGCCTATTTCCCATGATTCCT
TCATATTTGCATATACGATACAAGGCTGTTAGAGAGATAATTGGAATTAATTTGACTGTAAACACAAAGA
TATTAGTACAAAATACGTGACGTAGAAAGTAATAATTTCTTGGGTAGTTTGCAGTTTTAAAATTATGTTT
TAAAATGGACTATCA
